Addgene plasmid #148873: pT7-MS2-HA-C1-HsZNF598-siRNAres_AH
Purpose: Mammalian Expression of HsZNF598-siRNAres
Depositing lab: Elisa Izaurralde. Depositing organization: Max Planck Institute for Developmental Biology.
Backbone
  Vector backbone: Unknown
  Vector type: Mammalian Expression
Growth in bacteria
  Bacterial resistance: Kanamycin, 50 μg/mL
  Growth temperature: 37°C
  Growth strain: DH5alpha
  Copy number: High Copy
Gene/Insert
  Gene/Insert name: HsZNF598-siRNAres
  Species: H. sapiens (human)
  Entrez Gene: ZNF598 (a.k.a. HEL2)
  Cloning method: Unknown
Terms and licenses: Academic/Nonprofit Terms; Industry Terms: Not Available to Industry
Depositor comments: Sequence according to sequence given by NCBI: NM_178167.4 Plasmids from this collection were made available to the research community and donated after the lab closed. Please note that the sequence provided by the depositing laboratory may be theoretical/predicted or based on Sanger sequencing results. There may be discrepancies between sequencing results obtained by Addgene and the depositor sequence. If an Addgene verified sequence is not available, please contact before placing your order to request that our lab fully sequence the plasmid.
How to cite: pT7-MS2-HA-C1-HsZNF598-siRNAres_AH was a gift from Elisa Izaurralde (Addgene plasmid # 148873 ; http://n2t.net/addgene:148873 ; RRID:Addgene_148873)
