[The description below was written by a language model from this plasmid's Addgene catalogue record and pLannotate feature annotations shown in this document.]
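Description:
pT7-MS2-HA-C1-HsZNF598-siRNAres_AH is a 7.2 kb mammalian expression plasmid encoding human ZNF598 fused at its N-terminus to the bacteriophage MS2 coat protein and an HA epitope tag. The catalogue lists the backbone as unknown. The feature layout, however, shows a CMV-driven cassette followed by an SV40 poly(A) signal, an f1 ori, and a NeoR/KanR gene under tandem bacterial (AmpR) and SV40 early promoters with an HSV TK poly(A) signal. This arrangement is typical of "C1"-style vectors in which the tag precedes the insert. The plasmid replicates in E. coli at high copy from a ColE1/pUC-type origin and is selected with kanamycin. The same resistance gene can confer G418 resistance in mammalian cells.

The CMV enhancer and promoter drive expression in mammalian cells, and a T7 promoter just upstream of the coding region would also allow in vitro transcription. The reading frame runs MS2 coat protein, HA tag (annotated as a partial 3xHA match), then the ZNF598 coding sequence, which the depositor states follows the NCBI reference transcript. ZNF598 is an E3 ubiquitin ligase that acts in ribosome quality control by monoubiquitinating 40S ribosomal proteins when ribosomes stall, for example on poly(A) stretches. The "siRNAres" label indicates an siRNA-resistant version, presumably for re-expression after knockdown of the endogenous gene, although the record does not describe the changes made. The MS2 coat protein binds a specific RNA stem-loop, so the fusion could be tethered to reporter mRNAs carrying MS2 sites, though the record states only mammalian expression as the purpose. Several short annotations (HIV-1 LTR, chicken β-actin promoter, large T antigen, ble and bGH poly(A) fragments) are probably incidental sequence matches rather than functional elements.
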