Features (pLannotate 1.2.2; 19 found; start..end, strand, type, name):
     61..364     +  enhancer       CMV enhancer: human cytomegalovirus immediate early enhancer
    365..568     +  promoter       CMV promoter: human cytomegalovirus (CMV) immediate early promoter
    564..597     +  LTR            5' LTR (truncated) (fragment): truncated 5' long terminal repeat (LTR) from HIV-1
    613..631     +  promoter       T7 promoter: promoter for bacteriophage T7 RNA polymerase
    668..1054    +  CDS            MS2: bacteriophage MS2 coat protein binds to a specific stem-loop structure in the viral RNA (Peabody, 1993)
   1097..1123    +  CDS            3xHA (fragment): three tandem HA epitope tags
   1181..1197    +  promoter       chicken β-actin promoter (fragment): contains a 21-bp deletion relative to the standard chicken β-actin promoter
   1208..3850    +  CDS            ZNF598: ZN598_HUMAN - Experimental evidence at protein level: Swiss-Prot protein existence level 1. E3 ubiquitin-protein ligase that plays a key role in the ribosome quality control (RQC), a pathway that takes place when a ribosome has stalled during translation (PubMed:28065601, PubMed:28132843). Required for ribosomes to terminally stall during translation of poly(A) sequences by mediating monoubiquitination of 40S ribosomal protein RPS10/eS10, RPS20/uS10 and RPS3/uS3 (PubMed:28065601, PubMed:28132843). Stalling precludes synthesis of a long poly-lysine tail and initiates the RQC pathway to degrade
   3854..3890    +  misc_feature   MCS (fragment): multiple cloning site
   3907..3991    +  CDS            large T antigen (fragment): large T antigen from SV40 (simian virus 40)
   4014..4135    +  polyA_signal   SV40 poly(A) signal: SV40 polyadenylation signal
   4169..4597    -  rep_origin     f1 ori (sequence partly withheld): f1 bacteriophage origin of replication; arrow indicates direction of (+) strand synthesis
   4624..4728    +  promoter       AmpR promoter: bla
   4730..5087    +  promoter       SV40 promoter: SV40 enhancer and early promoter
   5122..5916    +  CDS            NeoR/KanR: aminoglycoside phosphotransferase from Tn5; aph(3')-II (or nptII); confers resistance to neomycin, kanamycin, and G418 (Geneticin®)
   5937..6089    +  CDS            ble (fragment): BLE_KLEPN - Experimental evidence at protein level: Swiss-Prot protein existence level 1. Binding protein with a strong affinity to the bleomycin family of antibiotics. Binds to CL990; an antimitotic-antibiotic compound. From Klebsiella pneumoniae.
   6148..6195    +  polyA_signal   HSV TK poly(A) signal: herpes simplex virus thymidine kinase polyadenylation signal (Cole and Stacy, 1985)
   6286..6302    -  polyA_signal   bGH poly(A) signal (fragment): bovine growth hormone polyadenylation signal
   6524..7112    +  rep_origin     ori: high-copy-number ColE1/pMB1/pBR322/pUC origin of replication
>Addgene plasmid #148873 | pT7-MS2-HA-C1-HsZNF598-siRNAres_AH | depositor full sequence | sequence record 291321 | Full Sequence
TAGTTATTAATAGTAATCAATTACGGGGTCATTAGTTCATAGCCCATATATGGAGTTCCGCGTTACATAA
CTTACGGTAAATGGCCCGCCTGGCTGACCGCCCAACGACCCCCGCCCATTGACGTCAATAATGACGTATG
TTCCCATAGTAACGCCAATAGGGACTTTCCATTGACGTCAATGGGTGGAGTATTTACGGTAAACTGCCCA
CTTGGCAGTACATCAAGTGTATCATATGCCAAGTACGCCCCCTATTGACGTCAATGACGGTAAATGGCCC
GCCTGGCATTATGCCCAGTACATGACCTTATGGGACTTTCCTACTTGGCAGTACATCTACGTATTAGTCA
TCGCTATTACCATGGTGATGCGGTTTTGGCAGTACATCAATGGGCGTGGATAGCGGTTTGACTCACGGGG
ATTTCCAAGTCTCCACCCCATTGACGTCAATGGGAGTTTGTTTTGGCACCAAAATCAACGGGACTTTCCA
AAATGTCGTAACAACTCCGCCCCATTGACGCAAATGGGCGGTAGGCGTGTACGGTGGGAGGTCTATATAA
GCAGAGCTCTCTGGCTAACTAGAGAACCCACTGCTTACTGGCTTATCGAAATTAATACGACTCACTATAG
GGAGACCCAAGCTCTAGCGCTACCGGTCGCCACCATGGCTTCTAACTTTACTCAGTTCGTTCTCGTCGAC
AATGGCGGAACTGGCGACGTGACTGTCGCCCCAAGCAACTTCGCTAACGGGGTCGCTGAATGGATCAGCT
CTAACTCGCGATCACAGGCTTACAAAGTAACCTGTAGCGTTCGTCAGAGCTCTGCGCAGAATCGCAAATA
CACCATCAAAGTCGAGGTGCCTAAAGTGGCAACCCAGACTGTTGGTGGTGAAGAGCTTCCTGTAGCCGGA
TGGAGATCTTACTTAAATATGGAACTAACCATTCCAATTTTCGCCACGAATTCCGACTGCGAGCTTATTG
TTAAGGCAATGCAAGGTCTCCTAAAAGATGGAAACCCGATTCCCTCGGCCATCGCGGCCAACTCCGGCAT
CTACGGAGGTGGAGGTGGATCTGGTGGATCTCCTCCACATATGGCTTACCCATACGATGTTCCAGATTAC
GCTCCTCCATCTCGAGCTATGGCGGCGGCGGGGGGCGCCGAGGGGCGGCGCGCGGCCCTGGAGGCGGCGG
CGGCGGCAGCTCCTGAGCGGGGAGGCGGGAGCTGCGTGCTGTGCTGCGGAGACCTGGAGGCCACGGCGCT
GGGCCGCTGCGACCACCCGGTGTGCTACCGCTGCTCTACCAAGATGCGGGTGCTCTGCGAGCAGCGCTAC
TGCGCCGTGTGCCGCGAGGAGCTGCGCCAGGTGGTCTTTGGGAAGAAGCTTCCTGCCTTTGCCACCATCC
CCATCCACCAGCTGCAGCATGAGAAGAAATATGATATCTACTTTGCAGATGGAAAGGTGTACGCATTGTA
CAGGCAGCTGCTGCAGCACGAGTGCCCGCGGTGCCCCGAGCTGCCACCTTTCAGCCTCTTCGGGGACCTG
GAGCAGCACATGCGGAGGCAGCATGAGCTCTTCTGCTGCCGTCTGTGCCTCCAGCACCTCCAGATCTTCA
CATATGAGCGCAAGTGGTACTCGCGCAAGGACCTGGCCCGGCATCGCATGCAGGGTGACCCCGATGACAC
GTCGCACCGTGGGCACCCGCTCTGCAAGTTCTGTGACGAGCGCTACCTGGACAATGATGAGCTGCTTAAG
CACCTGCGCCGCGACCACTACTTCTGCCACTTCTGCGACTCGGACGGGGCCCAGGACTACTACAGCGACT
ATGCCTACCTGCGTGAGCACTTCCGGGAGAAGCACTTTCTGTGTGAGGAAGGCCGCTGCAGCACGGAGCA
GTTCACCCACGCCTTCCGCACCGAGATCGACCTCAAGGCCCACAGGACGGCCTGCCACAGTCGCAGCCGC
GCCGAGGCACGCCAGAACCGCCACATCGACCTGCAGTTCAGCTACGCGCCACGGCACTCGCGCCGGAACG
AGGGGGTCGTTGGTGGCGAAGACTACGAGGAGGTGGACAGGTACAGCCGCCAGGGCCGAGTGGCCCGGGC
TGGCACTCGCGGAGCCCAGCAGAGCCGCCGAGGAAGCTGGAGGTACAAAAGGGAAGAAGAGGACCGAGAA
GTAGCAGCTGCTGTCCGGGCCTCCGTGGCCGCACAGCAGCAGGAGGAGGCCCGAAGAAGCGAAGACCAGG
AGGAAGGCGGTAGGCCAAAAAAGGAAGAAGCGGCGGCGCGGGGACCTGAGGATCCCCGTGGCCCCCGGCG
CTCACCCCGGACTCAGGGCGAAGGCCCAGGCCCCAAGGAAACCTCGACAAATGGTCCTGTAAGCCAAGAA
GCCTTCTCGGTGACAGGCCCAGCCGCCCCAGGGTGTGTGGGGGTGCCAGGCGCCCTCCCACCACCCAGCC
CGAAGCTCAAGGACGAAGACTTCCCCAGCCTCTCTGCCTCCACTTCCTCCTCCTGCTCCACTGCAGCAAC
CCCGGGCCCTGTGGGGTTGGCGCTGCCGTACGCCATCCCTGCCAGAGGCAGGAGTGCCTTCCAGGAGGAG
GACTTCCCCGCCCTGGTGTCCTCGGTGCCCAAGCCTGGCACCGCCCCCACCAGCCTTGTCTCTGCCTGGA
ACAGCAGCAGTAGCAGCAAGAAGGTAGCACAGCCCCCACTCTCGGCGCAGGCTACCGGCAGCGGCCAGCC
CACCAGGAAGGCTGGGAAGGGGAGCAGGGGCGGCAGGAAGGGCGGCCCGCCCTTCACACAGGAGGAGGAG
GAGGACGGCGGCCCGGCCCTGCAGGAGCTTCTGAGCACACGCCCCACGGGCTCCGTCTCCTCCACACTGG
GGCTGGCCTCCATCCAACCCTCTAAAGTTGGGAAGAAGAAGAAAGTGGGCTCGGAGAAGCCAGGCACCAC
ATTGCCACAGCCCCCGCCCGCTACCTGTCCCCCAGGGGCTTTGCAGGCCCCGGAAGCTCCTGCCAGCAGA
GCCGAGGGGCCAGTTGCCGTCGTCGTTAATGGACACACGGAGGGCCCGGCCCCTGCTCGGAGTGCCCCCA
AGGAACCCCCTGGGCTCCCAAGGCCCCTGGGGTCCTTCCCCTGCCCCACGCCACAGGAGGACTTCCCAGC
GCTCGGCGGCCCCTGCCCACCCCGGATGCCGCCGCCCCCAGGCTTCAGCGCTGTGGTGCTCCTGAAGGGC
ACGCCTCCCCCACCCCCGCCGGGCCTGGTGCCCCCAATCAGCAAGCCGCCCCCTGGCTTCTCTGGCCTTC
TGCCTAGCCCCCACCCGGCCTGTGTCCCCAGCCCCGCCACCACCACCACCACAAAAGCACCCAGGCTGCT
GCCTGCCCCACGGGCGTACCTAGTCCCCGAGAACTTCCGGGAGAGGAACCTTCAGCTCATCCAGTCCATC
AGGGACTTCCTGCAGAGCGACGAGGCCCGCTTCAGCGAGTTCAAGAGCCACTCAGGGGAGTTCAGACAGG
GCCTGATCTCCGCAGCCCAGTATTACAAGAGTTGCCGGGACCTGCTGGGGGAGAATTTCCAGAAGGTCTT
TAATGAGCTGCTGGTCCTGCTGCCCGACACGGCCAAGCAGCAGGAGCTCCTGTCTGCACACACGGACTTC
TGCAACCGCGAGAAGCCTCTGAGCACCAAGTCCAAGAAGAACAAGAAGAGCGCGTGGCAGGCCACCACCC
AGCAGGCGGGCCTGGACTGCCGTGTGTGCCCCACCTGCCAGCAGGTGCTCGCGCATGGCGATGCCAGCAG
CCACCAGGCGCTGCATGCTGCCCGGGACGACGACTTCCCCTCCCTGCAAGCCATCGCCAGGATCATCACG
TAGGAATTCTGCAGTCGACGGTACCGCGGGCCCGGGATCCACCGGATCTAGATAACTGATCATAATCAGC
CATACCACATTTGTAGAGGTTTTACTTGCTTTAAAAAACCTCCCACACCTCCCCCTGAACCTGAAACATA
AAATGAATGCAATTGTTGTTGTTAACTTGTTTATTGCAGCTTATAATGGTTACAAATAAAGCAATAGCAT
CACAAATTTCACAAATAAAGCATTTTTTTCACTGCATTCTAGTTGTGGTTTGTCCAAACTCATCAATGTA
TCTTAACGCGTAAATTGTAAGCGTTAATATTTTGTTAAAATTCGCGTTAAATTTTTGTTAAATCAGCTCA
TTTTTTAACCAATAGGCCGAAATCGGCAAAATCCCTTATAAATCAAAAGAATAGACCGAGATAGGGT
[37 nt withheld, positions 4268-4304]
AAAGAACGTGGACTCCAACGTCAAAGG
[49 nt withheld, positions 4332-4380]
T
[91 nt withheld, positions 4382-4472]
G
[124 nt withheld, positions 4474-4597]
CAGGTGGCACTTTTCGGGGAAATGTGCGCGGAACCCCTATTTGTTTATTTTTCTAAATACATTCAAATAT
GTATCCGCTCATGAGACAATAACCCTGATAAATGCTTCAATAATATTGAAAAAGGAAGAGTCCTGAGGCG
GAAAGAACCAGCTGTGGAATGTGTGTCAGTTAGGGTGTGGAAAGTCCCCAGGCTCCCCAGCAGGCAGAAG
TATGCAAAGCATGCATCTCAATTAGTCAGCAACCAGGTGTGGAAAGTCCCCAGGCTCCCCAGCAGGCAGA
AGTATGCAAAGCATGCATCTCAATTAGTCAGCAACCATAGTCCCGCCCCTAACTCCGCCCATCCCGCCCC
TAACTCCGCCCAGTTCCGCCCATTCTCCGCCCCATGGCTGACTAATTTTTTTTATTTATGCAGAGGCCGA
GGCCGCCTCGGCCTCTGAGCTATTCCAGAAGTAGTGAGGAGGCTTTTTTGGAGGCCTAGGCTTTTGCAAA
GATCGATCAAGAGACAGGATGAGGATCGTTTCGCATGATTGAACAAGATGGATTGCACGCAGGTTCTCCG
GCCGCTTGGGTGGAGAGGCTATTCGGCTATGACTGGGCACAACAGACAATCGGCTGCTCTGATGCCGCCG
TGTTCCGGCTGTCAGCGCAGGGGCGCCCGGTTCTTTTTGTCAAGACCGACCTGTCCGGTGCCCTGAATGA
ACTGCAAGACGAGGCAGCGCGGCTATCGTGGCTGGCCACGACGGGCGTTCCTTGCGCAGCTGTGCTCGAC
GTTGTCACTGAAGCGGGAAGGGACTGGCTGCTATTGGGCGAAGTGCCGGGGCAGGATCTCCTGTCATCTC
ACCTTGCTCCTGCCGAGAAAGTATCCATCATGGCTGATGCAATGCGGCGGCTGCATACGCTTGATCCGGC
TACCTGCCCATTCGACCACCAAGCGAAACATCGCATCGAGCGAGCACGTACTCGGATGGAAGCCGGTCTT
GTCGATCAGGATGATCTGGACGAAGAGCATCAGGGGCTCGCGCCAGCCGAACTGTTCGCCAGGCTCAAGG
CGAGCATGCCCGACGGCGAGGATCTCGTCGTGACCCATGGCGATGCCTGCTTGCCGAATATCATGGTGGA
AAATGGCCGCTTTTCTGGATTCATCGACTGTGGCCGGCTGGGTGTGGCGGACCGCTATCAGGACATAGCG
TTGGCTACCCGTGATATTGCTGAAGAGCTTGGCGGCGAATGGGCTGACCGCTTCCTCGTGCTTTACGGTA
TCGCCGCTCCCGATTCGCAGCGCATCGCCTTCTATCGCCTTCTTGACGAGTTCTTCTGAGCGGGACTCTG
GGGTTCGAAATGACCGACCAAGCGACGCCCAACCTGCCATCACGAGATTTCGATTCCACCGCCGCCTTCT
ATGAAAGGTTGGGCTTCGGAATCGTTTTCCGGGACGCCGGCTGGATGATCCTCCAGCGCGGGGATCTCAT
GCTGGAGTTCTTCGCCCACCCTAGGGGGAGGCTAACTGAAACACGGAAGGAGACAATACCGGAAGGAACC
CGCGCTATGACGGCAATAAAAAGACAGAATAAAACGCACGGTGTTGGGTCGTTTGTTCATAAACGCGGGG
TTCGGTCCCAGGGCTGGCACTCTGTCGATACCCCACCGAGACCCCATTGGGGCCAATACGCCCGCGTTTC
TTCCTTTTCCCCACCCCACCCCCCAAGTTCGGGTGAAGGCCCAGGGCTCGCAGCCAACGTCGGGGCGGCA
GGCCCTGCCATAGCCTCAGGTTACTCATATATACTTTAGATTGATTTAAAACTTCATTTTTAATTTAAAA
GGATCTAGGTGAAGATCCTTTTTGATAATCTCATGACCAAAATCCCTTAACGTGAGTTTTCGTTCCACTG
AGCGTCAGACCCCGTAGAAAAGATCAAAGGATCTTCTTGAGATCCTTTTTTTCTGCGCGTAATCTGCTGC
TTGCAAACAAAAAAACCACCGCTACCAGCGGTGGTTTGTTTGCCGGATCAAGAGCTACCAACTCTTTTTC
CGAAGGTAACTGGCTTCAGCAGAGCGCAGATACCAAATACTGTCCTTCTAGTGTAGCCGTAGTTAGGCCA
CCACTTCAAGAACTCTGTAGCACCGCCTACATACCTCGCTCTGCTAATCCTGTTACCAGTGGCTGCTGCC
AGTGGCGATAAGTCGTGTCTTACCGGGTTGGACTCAAGACGATAGTTACCGGATAAGGCGCAGCGGTCGG
GCTGAACGGGGGGTTCGTGCACACAGCCCAGCTTGGAGCGAACGACCTACACCGAACTGAGATACCTACA
GCGTGAGCTATGAGAAAGCGCCACGCTTCCCGAAGGGAGAAAGGCGGACAGGTATCCGGTAAGCGGCAGG
GTCGGAACAGGAGAGCGCACGAGGGAGCTTCCAGGGGGAAACGCCTGGTATCTTTATAGTCCTGTCGGGT
TTCGCCACCTCTGACTTGAGCGTCGATTTTTGTGATGCTCGTCAGGGGGGCGGAGCCTATGGAAAAACGC
CAGCAACGCGGCCTTTTTACGGTTCCTGGCCTTTTGCTGGCCTTTTGCTCACATGTTCTTTCCTGCGTTA
TCCCCTGATTCTGTGGATAACCGTATTACCGCCATGCAT
